>Addgene plasmid #26256 | pBPHLWL-GAL4DBD | depositor full sequence | sequence record 12348 | Author sequence
CTAAATTGTAAGCGTTAATATTTTGTTAAAATTCGCGTTAAATTTTTGTTAAATCAGCTCATTTTTTAAC
CAATAGGCCGAAATCGGCAAAATCCCTTATAAATCAAAAGAATAGACCGAGATAGGGT
[37 nt withheld, positions 129-165]
AAAGAACGTGGACTCCAACGTCAAAGG
[49 nt withheld, positions 193-241]
T
[91 nt withheld, positions 243-333]
G
[124 nt withheld, positions 335-458]
CCCATTCGCCATTCAGGCTGCGCAACTGTTGGGAAGGGCGATCGGTGCGGGCCTCTTCGCTATTACGCCA
GCTGGCGAAAGGGGGATGTGCTGCAAGGCGATTAAGTTGGGTAACGCCAGGGTTTTCCCAGTCACGACGT
TGTAAAACGACGGCCAGTGAGCGCGCGTAATACGACTCACTATAGGGCGAATTGGGTACCGGGCCCCCCC
TCGACGATGTAGGTCACGGTCTCGAAGCCGCGGTGCGGGTGCCAGGGCGTGCCCTTGGGCTCCCCGGGCG
CGTACTCCACCTCACCCATCTGGTCCATCATGATGAACGGGTCGAGGTGGCGGTAGTTGATCCCGGCGAA
CGCGCGGCGCACCGGGAAGCCCTCGCCCTCGAAACCGCTGGGCGCGGTGGTCACGGTGAGCACGGGACGT
GCGACGGCGTCGGCGGGTGCGGATACGCGGGGCAGCGTCAGCGGGTTCTCGACGGTCACGGCGGGCATGT
CGAGGTCGACGGTATCGATAAGCTTACCGAAGTATACACTTAAATTCAGTGCACGTTTGCTTGTTGAGAG
GAAAGGTTGTGTGCGGACGAATTTTTTTTTGAAAACATTAACCCTTACGTGGATCCGCGGCCGCAAAACA
TGCTGGAGATCCGCGCCGCCTTCCTGCGCCAGCGCAACACCGCCCTGCGCACCGAGGTGGCCGAGCTGGA
GCAGGAGGTGCAGCGCCTGGAGAACGAGGTGAGCCAGTACGAGACCCGCTACGGCCCCCTGGGCGGCGGC
AAGGCTAGCGGAGGAGGTGGTGGAGGTGGAGGTGGAGGTACTAGTATGAAGCTACTGTCTTCTATCGAAC
AAGCATGCGATATTTGCCGACTTAAAAAGCTCAAGTGCTCCAAAGAAAAACCGAAGTGCGCCAAGTGTCT
GAAGAACAACTGGGAGTGTCGCTACTCTCCCAAAACCAAAAGGTCTCCGCTGACTAGGGCACATCTGACA
GAAGTGGAATCAAGGCTAGAAAGACTGGAACAGCTATTTCTACTGATTTTTCCTCGAGAAGACCTTGACA
TGATTTTGAAAATGGATTCTTTACAGGATATAAAAGCATTGTTAACAGGATTATTTGTACAAGATAATGT
GAATAAAGATGCCGTCACAGATAGATTGGCTTCAGTGGAGACTGATATGCCTCTAACATTGAGACAGCAT
AGAATAAGTGCGACATCATCATCGGAAGAGAGTAGTAACAAAGGTCAAAGACAGTTGACTGTATCGTAAG
GCGCGCCTCTAGATCGATACCGTCGACTAAAGCCAAATAGAAAATTATTCAGTTCCTGGCTTAAGTTTTT
AAAAGTGATATTATTTATTTGGTTGTAACCAACCAAAAGAATGTAAATAACTAATACATAATTATGTTAG
TTTTAAGTTAGCAACAAATTGATTTTAGCTATATTAGCTACTTGGTTAATAAATAGAATATATTTATTTA
AAGATAATTGCGTTTTTATTGTCAGGGAGTGAGTTTGCTTAAAAACTCGTTTAGATCCACTAGCTTAATT
AAGCATGCACTAGATAACTTCGTATAGCATACATTATACGAAGTTATAGCTTCTGATGGAATTAGAACTT
GGCAAAACAATACTGAGAATGAAGTGTATGTGGAACAGAGGCTGCTGATCTCGTTCTTCAGGCTATGAAA
CTGACACATTTGGAAACCACAGTACTTAGAACCACAAAGTGGGAATCAAGAGAAAAACAATGATCCCACG
AGAGATCGAATTCTAGTATGTATGTAAGTTAATAAAACCCATTTTTGCGGAAAGTAGATAAAAAAAACAT
TTTTTTTTTTTACTGCACTGGATATCATTGAACTTATCTGATCAGTTTTAAATTTACTTCGATCCAAGGG
TATTTGATGTACCAGGTTCTTTCGATTACCTCTCACTCAAAATGACATTCCACTCAAAGTCAGCGCTGTT
TGCCTCCTTCTCTGTCCACAGAAATATCGCCGTCTCTTTCGCCGCTGCGTCCGCTATCTCTTTCGCCACC
GTTTGTAGCGTTACGTAGCGTCAATGTCCGCCTTCAGTTGCATTTTGTCAGCGGTTTCGTGACGAAGCTC
CAAGCGGTTTACGCCATCAATTAAACACAAAGTGCTGTGCCAAAACTCCTCTCGCTTCTTATTTTTGTTT
GTTTTTTGAGTGATTGGGGTGGTGATTGGTTTTGGGTGGGTAAGCAGGGGAAAGTGTGAAAAATCCCGGC
AATGGGCCAAGAGGATCAGGAGCTATTAATTCGCGGAGGCAGCAAACACCCATCTGCCGAGCATCTGAAC
AATGTGAGTAGTACATGTGCATACATCTTAAGTTCACTTGATCTATAGGAACTGCGATTGCAACATCAAA
TTGTCTGCGGCGTGAGAACTGCGACCCACAAAAATCCCAAACCGCAATTGCACAAACAAATAGTGACACG
AAACAGATTATTCTGGTAGCTGTTCTCGCTATATAAGACAATTTTTGAGATCATATCATGATCAAGACAT
CTAAAGGCATTCATTTTCGACTATATTCTTTTTTACAAAAAATATAACAACCAGATATTTTAAGCTGATC
CTAGATGCACAAAAAATAAATAAAAGTATAAACCTACTTCGTAGGATACTTCGGGGTACTTTTTGTTCGG
GGTTAGATGAGCATAACGCTTGTAGTTGATATTTGAGATCCCCTATCATTGCAGGGTGACAGCGGAGCGG
CTTCGCAGAGCTGCATTAACCAGGGCTTCGGGCAGGCCAAAAACTACGGCACGCTCCGGCCACCCAGTCC
GCCGGAGGACTCCGGTTCAGGGAGCGGCCAACTAGCCGAGAACCTCACCTATGCCTGGCACAATATGGAC
ATCTTTGGGGCGGTCAATCAGCCGGGCTCCGGATGGCGGCAGCTGGTCAACCGGACACGCGGACTATTCT
GCAACGAGCGACACATACCGGCGCCCAGGAAACATTTGCTCAAGAACGGTGAGTTTCTATTCGCAGTCGG
CTGATCTGTGTGAAATCTTAATAAAGGGTCCAATTACCAATTTGAAACTCAGTTTGCGGCGTGGCCTATC
CGGGCGAACTTTTGGCCGTGATGGGCAGTTCCGGTGCCGGAAAGACGACCCTGCTGAATGCCCTTGCCTT
TCGATCGCCGCAGGGCATCCAAGTATCGCCATCCGGGATGCGACTGCTCAATGGCCAACCTGTGGACGCC
AAGGAGATGCAGGCCAGGTGCGCCTATGTCCAGCAGGATGACCTCTTTATCGGCTCCCTAACGGCCAGGG
AACACCTGATTTTCCAAGCCATGGTGCGGATGCCACGACATCTGACCTATCGGCAGCGAGTGGCCCGCGT
GGATCAGGTGATCCAGGAGCTTTCGCTCAGCAAATGTCAGCACACGATCATCGGTGTGCCCGGCAGGGTG
AAAGGTCTGTCCGGCGGAGAAAGGAAGCGTCTGGCATTCGCCTCCGAGGCTCTAACCGATCCGCCGCTTC
TGATCTGCGATGAGCCCACCTCCGGACTGGACTCCTTTACCGCCCACAGCGTCGTCCAGGTGCTGAAGAA
GCTGTCGCAGAAGGGCAAGACCGTCATCCTGACCATTCATCAGCCGTCTTCCGAGCTGTTTGAGCTCTTT
GACAAGATCCTTCTGATGGCCGAGGGCAGGGTAGCTTTCTTGGGCACTCCCAGCGAAGCCGTCGACTTCT
TTTCCTAGTGAGTTCGATGTGTTTATTAAGGGTATCTAGTATTACATAACATCTCAACTCCTATCCAGCG
TGGGTGCCCAGTGTCCTACCAACTACAATCCGGCGGACTTTTACGTACAGGTGTTGGCCGTTGTGCCCGG
ACGGGAGATCGAGTCCCGTGATCGGATCGCCAAGATATGCGACAATTTTGCCATTAGCAAAGTAGCCCGG
GATATGGAGCAGTTGTTGGCCACCAAAAATCTGGAGAAGCCACTGGAGCAGCCGGAGAATGGGTACACCT
ACAAGGCCACCTGGTTCATGCAGTTCCGGGCGGTCCTGTGGCGATCCTGGCTGTCGGTGCTCAAGGAACC
ACTCCTCGTAAAAGTGCGACTTATTCAGACAACGGTGAGTGGTTCCAGTGGAAACAAATGATATAACGCT
TACAATTCTTGGAAACAAATTCGCTAGATTTTAGATAGAATTGCCTGATTCCACACCCTTCTTAGTTTTT
TTCAATGAGATGTATAGTTTATAGTTTTGCAGAAGATAAATAAATTTCATTTAACTCGCGAATATTAATG
AGATGCGAGTAACATTTTAATTTGCAGATGGTTGCCATCTTGATTGGCCTCATCTTTTTGGGCCAACAAC
TCACGCAAGTGGGTGTGATGAATATCAACGGAGCCATCTTCCTCTTCCTGACCAACATGACCTTTCAAAA
CGTCTTTGCCACGATAAATGTAAGTCATGTTTAGAATACATTTGCATTTCAATAATTTACTAACTTTCTA
ATGAATCGATTCGATTTAGGTGTTCACCTCAGAGCTGCCAGTTTTTATGAGGGAGGCCCGAAGTCGACTT
TATCGCTGTGACACATACTTTCTGGGCAAAACGATTGCCGAATTGCCGCTTTTTCTCACAGTGCCACTGG
TCTTCACGGCGATTGCCTATCCGATGATCGGACTGCGGGCCGGAGTGCTGCACTTCTTCAACTGCCTGGC
GCTGGTCACTCTGGTGGCCAATGTGTCAACGTCCTTCGGATATCTAATATCCTGCGCCAGCTCCTCGACC
TCGATGGCGCTGTCTGTGGGTCCGCCGGTTATCATACCATTCCTGCTCTTTGGCGGCTTCTTCTTGAACT
CGGGCTCGGTGCCAGTATACCTCAAATGGTTGTCGTACCTCTCATGGTTCCGTTACGCCAACGAGGGTCT
GCTGATTAACCAATGGGCGGACGTGGAGCCGGGCGAAATTAGCTGCACATCGTCGAACACCACGTGCCCC
AGTTCGGGCAAGGTCATCCTGGAGACGCTTAACTTCTCCGCCGCCGATCTGCCGCTGGACTACGTGGGTC
TGGCCATTCTCATCGTGAGCTTCCGGGTGCTCGCATATCTGGCTCTAAGACTTCGGGCCCGACGCAAGGA
GTAGCCGACATATATCCGAAATAACTGCTTGTTTTTTTTTTTTACCATTATTACCATCGTGTTTACTGTT
TATTGCCCCCTCAAAAAGCTAATGTAATTATATTTGTGCCAATAAAAACAAGATATGACCTATAGAATAC
AAGTATTTCCCCTTCGAACATCCCCACAAGTAGACTTTGGATTTGTCTTCTAACCAAAAGACTTACACAC
CTGCATACCTTACATCAAAAACTCGTTTATCGCTACATAAAACACCGGGATATATTTTTTATATACATAC
TTTTCAAATCGCGCGCCCTCTTCATAATTCACCTCCACCACACCACGTTTCGTAGTTGCTCTTTCGCTGT
CTCCCACCCGCTCTCCGCAACACATTCACCTTTTGTTCGACGACCTTGGAGCGACTGTCGTTAGTTCCGC
GCGATTCGGTTCGCTCAAATGGTTCCGAGTGGTTCATTTCGTCTCAATAGAAATTAGTAATAAATATTTG
TATGTACAATTTATTTGCTCCAATATATTTGTATATATTTCCCTCACAGCTATATTTATTCTAATTTAAT
ATTATGACTTTTTAAGGTAATTTTTTGTGACCTGTTCGGAGTGATTAGCGTTACAATTTGAACTGAAAGT
GACATCCAGTGTTTGTTCCTTGTGTAGATGCATCTCAAAAAAATGGTGGGCATAATAGTGTTGTTTATAT
ATATCAAAAATAACAACTATAATAATAAGAATACATTTAATTTAGAAAATGCTTGGATTTCACTGGAACT
AGAATTCATAACTTCGTATAGCATACATTATACGAAGTTATGGATCTGAGCTCCAGCTTTTGTTCCCTTT
AGTGAGGGTTAATTGCGCGCTTGGCGTAATCATGGTCATAGCTGTTTCCTGTGTGAAATTGTTATCCGCT
CACAATTCCACACAACATACGAGCCGGAAGCATAAAGTGTAAAGCCTGGGGTGCCTAATGAGTGAGCTAA
CTCACATTAATTGCGTTGCGCTCACTGCCCGCTTTCCAGTCGGGAAACCTGTCGTGCCAGCTGCATTAAT
GAATCGGCCAACGCGCGGGGAGAGGCGGTTTGCGTATTGGGCGCTCTTCCGCTTCCTCGCTCACTGACTC
GCTGCGCTCGGTCGTTCGGCTGCGGCGAGCGGTATCAGCTCACTCAAAGGCGGTAATACGGTTATCCACA
GAATCAGGGGATAACGCAGGAAAGAACATGTGAGCAAAAGGCCAGCAAAAGGCCAGGAACCGTAAAAAGG
CCGCGTTGCTGGCGTTTTTCCATAGGCTCCGCCCCCCTGACGAGCATCACAAAAATCGACGCTCAAGTCA
GAGGTGGCGAAACCCGACAGGACTATAAAGATACCAGGCGTTTCCCCCTGGAAGCTCCCTCGTGCGCTCT
CCTGTTCCGACCCTGCCGCTTACCGGATACCTGTCCGCCTTTCTCCCTTCGGGAAGCGTGGCGCTTTCTC
ATAGCTCACGCTGTAGGTATCTCAGTTCGGTGTAGGTCGTTCGCTCCAAGCTGGGCTGTGTGCACGAACC
CCCCGTTCAGCCCGACCGCTGCGCCTTATCCGGTAACTATCGTCTTGAGTCCAACCCGGTAAGACACGAC
TTATCGCCACTGGCAGCAGCCACTGGTAACAGGATTAGCAGAGCGAGGTATGTAGGCGGTGCTACAGAGT
TCTTGAAGTGGTGGCCTAACTACGGCTACACTAGAAGGACAGTATTTGGTATCTGCGCTCTGCTGAAGCC
AGTTACCTTCGGAAAAAGAGTTGGTAGCTCTTGATCCGGCAAACAAACCACCGCTGGTAGCGGTGGTTTT
TTTGTTTGCAAGCAGCAGATTACGCGCAGAAAAAAAGGATCTCAAGAAGATCCTTTGATCTTTTCTACGG
GGTCTGACGCTCAGTGGAACGAAAACTCACGTTAAGGGATTTTGGTCATGAGATTATCAAAAAGGATCTT
CACCTAGATCCTTTTAAATTAAAAATGAAGTTTTAAATCAATCTAAAGTATATATGAGTAAACTTGGTCT
GACAGTTACCAATGCTTAATCAGTGAGGCACCTATCTCAGCGATCTGTCTATTTCGTTCATCCATAGTTG
CCTGACTCCCCGTCGTGTAGATAACTACGATACGGGAGGGCTTACCATCTGGCCCCAGTGCTGCAATGAT
ACCGCGAGACCCACGCTCACCGGCTCCAGATTTATCAGCAATAAACCAGCCAGCCGGAAGGGCCGAGCGC
AGAAGTGGTCCTGCAACTTTATCCGCCTCCATCCAGTCTATTAATTGTTGCCGGGAAGCTAGAGTAAGTA
GTTCGCCAGTTAATAGTTTGCGCAACGTTGTTGCCATTGCTACAGGCATCGTGGTGTCACGCTCGTCGTT
TGGTATGGCTTCATTCAGCTCCGGTTCCCAACGATCAAGGCGAGTTACATGATCCCCCATGTTGTGCAAA
AAAGCGGTTAGCTCCTTCGGTCCTCCGATCGTTGTCAGAAGTAAGTTGGCCGCAGTGTTATCACTCATGG
TTATGGCAGCACTGCATAATTCTCTTACTGTCATGCCATCCGTAAGATGCTTTTCTGTGACTGGTGAGTA
CTCAACCAAGTCATTCTGAGAATAGTGTATGCGGCGACCGAGTTGCTCTTGCCCGGCGTCAATACGGGAT
AATACCGCGCCACATAGCAGAACTTTAAAAGTGCTCATCATTGGAAAACGTTCTTCGGGGCGAAAACTCT
CAAGGATCTTACCGCTGTTGAGATCCAGTTCGATGTAACCCACTCGTGCACCCAACTGATCTTCAGCATC
TTTTACTTTCACCAGCGTTTCTGGGTGAGCAAAAACAGGAAGGCAAAATGCCGCAAAAAAGGGAATAAGG
GCGACACGGAAATGTTGAATACTCATACTCTTCCTTTTTCAATATTATTGAAGCATTTATCAGGGTTATT
GTCTCATGAGCGGATACATATTTGAATGTATTTAGAAAAATAAACAAATAGGGGTTCCGCGCACATTTCC
CCGAAAAGTGCCAC
Features (pLannotate 1.2.2; 20 found; start..end, strand, type, name):
     30..458     -  rep_origin     f1 ori (sequence partly withheld): f1 bacteriophage origin of replication; arrow indicates direction of (+) strand synthesis
    463..618     -  CDS            lacZα (fragment): LacZα fragment of β-galactosidase; lacZ fragment
    626..644     +  promoter       T7 promoter: promoter for bacteriophage T7 RNA polymerase
    653..672     -  misc_feature   MCS (fragment): pBluescript multiple cloning site
    689..758     +  protein_bind   attB: attB site for the φC31 integrase (Groth et al., 2000) phage φC31 integrase
    968..1071    +  misc_feature   P element 5' end (fragment): No description available
   1082..1219    +  CDS            Tef (fragment): TEF_RAT - Experimental evidence at protein level: Swiss-Prot protein existence level 1. Transcription factor that binds to and transactivates the TSHB promoter. Binds to a minimal DNA-binding sequence 5'- [TC][AG][AG]TTA[TC][AG]-3'. From Rattus norvegicus (Rat).
   1274..1714    +  CDS            GAL4 DNA binding domain: DNA binding domain of the GAL4 transcriptional activator; Saccharomyces cerevisiae GAL4 (truncated)
   2012..2045    +  protein_bind   loxP: Cre-mediated recombination occurs in the 8-bp core sequence (GCATACAT). Cre recombinase
   2049..2215    -  polyA_signal   PGK poly(A) signal (fragment): mouse phosphoglycerate kinase 1 polyadenylation signal
   2221..6340    +  gene           mini-white: white; This modified version of the white gene lacks part of the first intron.
   6346..6379    +  protein_bind   loxP: Cre-mediated recombination occurs in the 8-bp core sequence (GCATACAT). Cre recombinase
   6404..6422    -  promoter       T3 promoter: promoter for bacteriophage T3 RNA polymerase
   6467..6483    -  protein_bind   lac operator: The lac repressor binds to the lac operator to inhibit transcription in E. coli. This inhibition can be relieved by adding lactose or isopropyl-β-D-thiogalactopyranoside (IPTG). lac repressor encoded by lacI
   6491..6521    -  promoter       lac promoter: promoter for the E. coli lac operon
   6536..6557    -  protein_bind   CAP binding site: CAP binding activates transcription in the presence of cAMP. E. coli catabolite activator protein
   6570..6662    -  CDS            lacI (fragment): lac repressor; lacI; The lac repressor binds to the lac operator to inhibit transcription in E. coli. This inhibition can be relieved by adding lactose or isopropyl-β-D-thiogalactopyranoside (IPTG).
   6845..7433    -  rep_origin     ori: high-copy-number ColE1/pMB1/pBR322/pUC origin of replication
   7604..8464    -  CDS            AmpR: β-lactamase; bla; confers resistance to ampicillin, carbenicillin, and related antibiotics
   8465..8569    -  promoter       AmpR promoter: bla
