[The description below was written by a language model from this plasmid's Addgene catalogue record and pLannotate feature annotations shown in this document.]
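Description:
pBPHLWL-GAL4DBD is a Drosophila transgenesis plasmid built on the pBPHLWL backbone, which the feature table shows to be pBluescript-like. It carries a high-copy ColE1/pUC origin, an f1 origin, an ampicillin resistance gene with its own promoter, and remnants of the lacZα/lac promoter region flanked by T7 and T3 promoters. It is propagated in E. coli under ampicillin selection. For delivery into flies it has a φC31 attB site, which allows integrase-mediated insertion into a genomic attP docking site. A mini-white gene provides the eye-colour marker for identifying transformants. Mini-white is flanked by two loxP sites, so Cre recombinase can remove it after integration.

The payload is a roughly 640 bp ZIP-Gal4DBD insert cloned between NotI and AscI and derived from pActPL-Gal4DBD. It consists of a leucine zipper heterodimerisation module (RR12EE345L) fused upstream of the DNA-binding domain of yeast GAL4. The automated annotation labels the zipper segment as a rat Tef fragment, which probably reflects sequence similarity among leucine zipper motifs rather than its true origin. This is the DNA-binding half of the split-GAL4 system. On its own it cannot activate transcription, but it reconstitutes a functional activator of UAS transgenes when co-expressed with a complementary zipper-tagged activation domain, so reporter expression is restricted to the intersection of two expression patterns.

A short fragment of the P element 5' end lies just upstream of the coding sequence, but no strong dedicated promoter is annotated. This is consistent with a cassette meant to acquire its expression pattern from the genomic site where it integrates. The associated publication describes an in vivo system for dissecting gene expression patterns. The record does not spell out the exact exchange scheme.
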