Addgene plasmid #26256: pBPHLWL-GAL4DBD
Depositing lab: Tom Clandinin. Depositing organization: Stanford University. Publication: A versatile in vivo system for directed dissection of gene expression patterns. Gohl DM, Silies MA, Gao XJ, Bhalerao S, Luongo FJ, Lin CC, Potter CJ, Clandinin TR. Nat Methods. 2011 Mar;8(3):231-7. doi: 10.1038/nmeth.1561. PubMed 21473015.
Backbone
  Vector backbone: pBPHLWL
  Backbone size w/o insert (bp): 7963
  Vector type: Bacterial Expression, Insect Expression ; Drosophila transgenesis
Growth in bacteria
  Bacterial resistance: Ampicillin, 100 μg/mL
  Growth temperature: 37°C
  Growth strain: DH5alpha
  Copy number: High Copy
Gene/Insert
  Gene/Insert name: ZIP- Gal4DBD (alt names: RR12EE345L-Gal4DBD; GAL4)
  Species: S. cerevisiae (budding yeast)
  Insert size (bp): 640
  Entrez Gene: GAL4 (a.k.a. YPL248C, GAL81)
  Cloning method: Restriction Enzyme; 5′ cloning site NotI (not destroyed); 3′ cloning site AscI (not destroyed)
  Sequencing primers: 5′ CAGTGCACGTTTGCTTGTTGA
Resource information
  A portion of this plasmid was derived from a plasmid made by: pActPL-Gal4DBD (obtained from Addgene)
Terms and licenses: Academic/Nonprofit Terms; Industry Terms: Not Available to Industry
Depositor comments: Luan et al. Neuron. 2006 Nov 9. 52(3):425-36.
How to cite: pBPHLWL-GAL4DBD was a gift from Tom Clandinin (Addgene plasmid # 26256 ; http://n2t.net/addgene:26256 ; RRID:Addgene_26256)
