>Addgene plasmid #26256 | pBPHLWL-GAL4DBD | addgene partial sequence | sequence record 32395 | 26256 with M13R
GCTGGAGCTCAGATCCATAACTTCGTATAATGTATGCTATACGAAGTTATGAATTCTAGTTCCAGTGAAA
TCCAAGCATTTTCTAAATTAAATGTATTCTTATTATTATAGTTGTTATTTTTGATATATATAAACAACAC
TATTATGCCCACCATTTTTTTGAGATGCATCTACACAAGGAACAAACACTGGATGTCACTTTCAGTTCAA
ATTGTAACGCTAATCACTCCGAACAGGTCACAAAAAATTACCTTAAAAAGTCATAATATTAAATTAGAAT
AAATATAGCTGTGAGGGAAATATATACAAATATATTGGAGCAAATAAATTGTACATACAAATATTTATTA
CTAATTTCTATTGAGACGAAATGAACCACTCGGAACCATTTGAGCGAACCGAATCGCGCGGAACTAACGA
CAGTCGCTCCAAGGTCGTCGAACAAAAGGTGAATGTGTTGCGGAGAGCGGGTGGGAGACAGCGAAAGAGC
AACTACGAAACGTGGTGTGGTGGAGGTGAATTATGAAGAGGGCGCGCGATTTGAAAAGTATGTATATAAA
AAATATATCCCGGTGTTTTATGTAGCGATAAACGAGTTTTTGATGTAAGGTATGCAGGTGTGTAAGTCTT
TTGGTTAGAAGACAAATCCAAAGTCTACTTGTGGGGATGTTCGAAGGGGAAATACTTGTATTCTATAGGT
CATATCTTGTTTTTATTGGCACAAATATAATTACATTAGCTTTTTGAGGGGGCAATAAACAGTAAACACG
ATGGTAATAATGGTAAAAAAAAAAAACAAGCAGTTATTTCGGATATATGTCGGCTACTCCTTGCGTCGGG
CCCGAAGTCTTAGAGCCAGATATGCGAGCACCCGGAAGCTCACGATGAGAAT
