>Addgene plasmid #26256 | pBPHLWL-GAL4DBD | addgene partial sequence | sequence record 32396 | 26256 with Gal4-N-term
GATACCGTCGACTAAAGCCAAATAGAAAATTATTCAGTTCCTGGCTTAAGTTTTTAAAAGTGATATTATT
TATTTGGTTGTAACCAACCAAAAGAATGTAAATAACTAATACATAATTATGTTAGTTTTAAGTTAGCAAC
AAATTGATTTTAGCTATATTAGCTACTTGGTTAATAAATAGAATATATTTATTTAAAGATAATTGCGTTT
TTATTGTCAGGGAGTGAGTTTGCTTAAAAACTCGTTTAGATCCACTAGCTTAATTAAGCATGCACTAGAT
AACTTCGTATAGCATACATTATACGAAGTTATAGCTTCTGATGGAATTAGAACTTGGCAAAACAATACTG
AGAATGAAGTGTATGTGGAACAGAGGCTGCTGATCTCGTTCTTCAGGCTATGAAACTGACACATTTGGAA
ACCACAGTACTTAGAACCACAAAGTGGGAATCAAGAGAAAAACAATGATCCCACGAGAGATCGAATTCTA
GTATGTATGTAAGTTAATAAAACCCATTTTTGCGGAAAGTAGATAAAAAAAACATTTTTTTTTTTTACTG
CACTGGATATCATTGAACTTATCTGATCAGTTTTAAATTTACTTCGATCCAAGGGTATTTGATGTACCAG
GTTCTTTCGATTACCTCTCACTCAAAATGACATTCCACTCAAAGTCAGCGCTGTTTGCCTCCTTCTCTGT
CCACAGAAATATCGCCGTCTCTTTCGCCGCTGCGTCCGCTATCTCTTTCGCCACCGTTTGTAGCGTTACG
TAGCGTCAATGTCCGCCTTCAGTTGCATTTTGTCAGCGGTTTCGTGACGAAGCTCCAAGCGGTTTACGCC
ATCAATTAAACACAAAGTGCTGTGCC
