>Addgene plasmid #26256 | pBPHLWL-GAL4DBD | addgene partial sequence | sequence record 32397 | 26256 with M13-fwd20
GGCGAATTGGGTACCGGGCCCCCCCTCGACGATGTAGGTCACGGTCTCGAAGCCGCGGTGCGGGTGCCAG
GGCGTGCCCTTGGGCTCCCCGGGCGCGTACTCCACCTCACCCATCTGGTCCATCATGATGAACGGGTCGA
GGTGGCGGTAGTTGATCCCGGCGAACGCGCGGCGCACCGGGAAGCCCTCGCCCTCGAAACCGCTGGGCGC
GGTGGTCACGGTGAGCACGGGACGTGCGACGGCGTCGGCGGGTGCGGATACGCGGGGCAGCGTCAGCGGG
TTCTCGACGGTCACGGCGGGCATGTCGAGGTCGACGGTATCGATAAGCTTACCGAAGTATACACTTAAAT
TCAGTGCACGTTTGCTTGTTGAGAGGAAAGGTTGTGTGCGGACGAATTTTTTTTTGAAAACATTAACCCT
TACGTGGATCCGCGGCCGCAAAACATGCTGGAGATCCGCGCCGCCTTCCTGCGCCAGCGCAACACCGCCC
TGCGCACCGAGGTGGCCGAGCTGGAGCAGGAGGTGCAGCGCCTGGAGAACGAGGTGAGCCAGTACGAGAC
CCGCTACGGCCCCCTGGGCGGCGGCAAGGCTAGCGGAGGAGGTGGTGGAGGTGGAGGTGGAGGTACTAGT
ATGAAGCTACTGTCTTCTATCGAACAAGCATGCGATATTTGCCGACTTAAAAAGCTCAAGTGCTCCAAAG
AAAAACCGAAGTGCGCCAAGTGTCTGAAGAACAACTGGGAGTGTCGCTACTCTCCCAAAACCAAAAGGTC
TCCGCTGACTAGGGCACATCTGACAGAAGTGGAATCAAGGCTAGAAAGACTGGAACAGCTATTTCTACTG
A
